>Addgene plasmid #33174 | pDMG6b | depositor partial sequence | sequence record 39260 | fkh-8 3'UTR - miR-142 site: CacTaCa
ATTGTTAATCTAAAGGTTCAAAAACTCACATATTTTTCACACAGTGTCCAAATTTCATTTGCACTACAAT
ACATTGTTAGTTAGTTTTCATTTTCATATTCATTTTTCGTAAACATTCAA
