>Addgene plasmid #33174 | pDMG6b | addgene partial sequence | sequence record 41327 | Rluc-F 5'-ccaggattcttttccaatgc-3'
GAATTTGTCAAAGTAAAAGGTCTTCATTTTTCGCAAGAAGATGCACCTGATGAAATGGGAAAATATATCA
AATCGTTCGTTGAGCGAGTTCTCAAAAATGAACAATAATTCTAGGAGCTCTATACCGGTCTCGATATCAC
TACTAGTGTTCTAGAATTGTTAATCTAAAGGTTCAAAAACTCACATATTTTTCACACAGTGTCCAAATTT
CATTTGCACTACAATACATTGTTAGTTAGTTTTCATTTTCATATTCATTTTTCGTAAACATTCAACGGCC
GCTTCGAGCAGACATGATAAGATACATTGATGAGTTTGGACAAACCACAACTAGAATGCAGTGAAAAAAA
TGCTTTATTTGTGAAATTTGTGATGCTATTGCTTTATTTGTAACCATTATAAGCTGCAATAAACAAGTTA
ACAACAACAATTGCATTCATTTTATGTTTCAGGTTCAGGGGGAGGTGTGGGAGGTTTTTTAAAGCAAGTA
AAACCTCTACAAATGTGGTAAAATCGATAAGGATCCAGGTGGCACTTTTCGGGGAAATGTGCGCGGAACC
CCTATTTGTTTATTTTTCTAAATACATTCAAATATGTATCCGCTCATGAGACAATAACCCTGATAAATGC
TTCAATAATATTGAAAAAGGAAGAGTATGAGTATTCAACATTTCCGTGTCGCCCTTATTCCCTTTTTTGC
GGCATTTTGCCTTCCTGTTTTTGCTCACCCAGAAACGCTGGTGAAAGTAAAAGATGCTGAAGATCAGTTG
GGTGCACGAGTGGGTTACATCGAACTGGATCTCAACAGCGGTAAGATCCTTGAGAGTTTTCGCCCCGAAG
AACGTTTTCCAATGATGAGCACTTTTAAAGTTCTGCTATGTGGCGCGGTATTATCCCGTATTGACGCCGG
GCAAGAGCAACTCGGTCGCCGCATACACTATTCTCA
