[The description below was written by a language model from this plasmid's Addgene catalogue record.]
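Description:
pDMG6b is a mammalian luciferase reporter plasmid built on the pIS1 backbone (about 4.1 kb without insert), designed for testing microRNA-mediated repression through a 3′ untranslated region. It is maintained in E. coli as a high-copy plasmid under ampicillin selection. The record does not state the origin of replication, the mammalian promoter driving the reporter, or the polyadenylation signal, and no feature table is provided to confirm them.

The insert is the 3′ UTR of the C. elegans forkhead gene fkh-8, cloned between XbaI and EagI sites, both of which are retained, so that it lies downstream of the backbone's luciferase open reading frame. The catalogue lists luciferase as an N-terminal "fusion", but functionally the UTR is a non-coding regulatory region appended to the reporter transcript. The use of an Rluc forward sequencing primer suggests that the reporter is Renilla luciferase, although this is not stated outright. The UTR carries an engineered change described as a miR-142 site. This indicates that a microRNA target site in the UTR has been altered to the noted variant sequence, but the record does not say whether this creates a functional miR-142 match or a mismatched control version.

The associated study examined how seed-pairing stability and target-site abundance affect the targeting proficiency of lsy-6 and other microRNAs. In that context, constructs of this type are typically transfected into cultured mammalian cells together with a microRNA and a normalising second reporter. Luciferase output then indicates how effectively a given site in the UTR mediates repression, usually by comparison with sibling constructs that carry alternative or disrupted sites.
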