Addgene plasmid #33174: pDMG6b
Depositing lab: David Bartel. Depositing organization: Whitehead Institute for Biomedical Research. Publication: Weak seed-pairing stability and high target-site abundance decrease the proficiency of lsy-6 and other microRNAs. Garcia DM, Baek D, Shin C, Bell GW, Grimson A, Bartel DP. Nat Struct Mol Biol. 2011 Sep 11;18(10):1139-46. doi: 10.1038/nsmb.2115. PubMed 21909094.
Backbone
  Vector backbone: pIS1
  Backbone manufacturer: Addgene (#12179)
  Backbone size w/o insert (bp): 4085
  Vector type: Mammalian Expression, Luciferase
Growth in bacteria
  Bacterial resistance: Ampicillin, 100 μg/mL
  Growth temperature: 37°C
  Growth strain: DH5alpha
  Copy number: High Copy
Gene/Insert
  Gene/Insert name: fkh-8 3' UTR
  Species: C. elegans (nematode)
  Mutation: miR-142 site: CacTaCa
  GenBank ID: NM_062834.2
  Entrez Gene: fkh-8 (a.k.a. CELE_F40H3.4)
  Tag / fusion protein: Luciferase (N terminal on backbone)
  Cloning method: Restriction Enzyme; 5′ cloning site XbaI (not destroyed); 3′ cloning site EagI (not destroyed)
  Sequencing primers: 5′ Rluc-F; 3′ EBV Reverse
Terms and licenses: Academic/Nonprofit Terms; Industry Terms: Not Available to Industry
How to cite: pDMG6b was a gift from David Bartel (Addgene plasmid # 33174 ; http://n2t.net/addgene:33174 ; RRID:Addgene_33174)
